Addgene plasmid #72160: Sema4g-Fc-His
Purpose: Expresses the extracellular region of the Sema4G protein, C-terminally fused to the Fc region of human IgG1 + 6X histidine tag.
Depositing lab: Woj Wojtowicz. Depositing organization: University of California, Berkeley. Publication: An extracellular biochemical screen reveals that FLRTs and Unc5s mediate neuronal subtype recognition in the retina. Visser JJ, Cheng Y, Perry SC, Chastain AB, Parsa B, Masri SS, Ray TA, Kay JN, Wojtowicz WM. Elife. 2015 Dec 3;4. pii: e08149. doi: 10.7554/eLife.08149. PubMed 26633812.
Backbone
  Vector backbone: pCMVi-SV40ori
  Vector type: Mammalian Expression
Growth in bacteria
  Bacterial resistance: Ampicillin, 100 μg/mL
  Growth temperature: 37°C
  Growth strain: DH5alpha
  Copy number: High Copy
Gene/Insert
  Gene/Insert name: Sema4g (alt names: Semaphorin 4G; NCBI gene ID 26456; Reference sequence NM_011976.1)
  Species: M. musculus (mouse)
  Insert size (bp): 2028
  Entrez Gene: Sema4g (a.k.a. AI507908, AW554132)
  Promoter: CMV
  Tag / fusion protein: Fc-His (C terminal on backbone)
  Cloning method: Restriction Enzyme; 5′ cloning site NotI (not destroyed); 3′ cloning site AscI (not destroyed)
  Sequencing primers: 5′ GTCAGAGGTAACTCCCGTTGC; 3′ ATCATGAGGGTGTCCTTG
Terms and licenses: Academic/Nonprofit Terms; Industry Terms: Not Available to Industry
How to cite: Sema4g-Fc-His was a gift from Woj Wojtowicz (Addgene plasmid # 72160 ; http://n2t.net/addgene:72160 ; RRID:Addgene_72160)
