[The description below was written by a language model from this plasmid's Addgene catalogue record and pLannotate feature annotations shown in this document.]
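Description:
Sema4g-Fc-His is a mammalian expression plasmid built on the pCMVi-SV40ori backbone for producing a soluble, tagged form of mouse Semaphorin 4G. In bacteria it is maintained through a high-copy ColE1/pUC-type origin and selected with ampicillin via the β-lactamase gene. The annotated sequence (about 7.8 kb) also contains an f1 phage origin and short remnants of rop, bom and lacZα, which are carried over from ancestral cloning vectors and have no evident role here.

The expression cassette is driven by the human cytomegalovirus immediate-early enhancer and promoter, followed by CMV intron A, an element generally included to raise transcript levels in mammalian cells. Downstream lies a 2,028 bp fragment of mouse Sema4g encoding the extracellular region of the protein, cloned between NotI and AscI sites that remain intact. It is fused at its C terminus to the backbone-encoded Fc region of human IgG1 and, per the catalogue entry, a 6X histidine tag; the His tag is not separately annotated in the feature table. An SV40 polyadenylation signal terminates the transcript. An SV40 enhancer/early promoter region sits elsewhere on the backbone and, as the backbone name suggests, presumably supplies the SV40 origin, which permits episomal amplification in cells expressing large T antigen.

Lacking the transmembrane and cytoplasmic portions, the fusion would be expected to be secreted, with the Fc moiety promoting dimerisation and allowing capture or detection and the His tag allowing metal-affinity purification. The associated work used such ectodomain constructs in an extracellular biochemical screen for receptor–ligand interactions involved in neuronal subtype recognition in the retina.
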