Features (pLannotate 1.2.2; 14 found; start..end, strand, type, name):
     25..408     +  enhancer       CMV enhancer: human cytomegalovirus immediate early enhancer
    410..609     +  promoter       CMV promoter: human cytomegalovirus (CMV) immediate early promoter
    748..1573    +  intron         CMV intron A: human cytomegalovirus intron A (Chapman et al., 1991)
   1610..3637    +  CDS            Sema4g (fragment): SEM4G_MOUSE - Experimental evidence at protein level: Swiss-Prot protein existence level 1. Cell surface receptor for PLXNB2. May play a role in axon guidance. From Mus musculus (Mouse).
   3647..4327    +  CDS            IGHG1 (fragment): IGHG1_HUMAN - Experimental evidence at protein level: Swiss-Prot protein existence level 1. Constant region of immunoglobulin heavy chains. Immunoglobulins, also known as antibodies, are membrane-bound or secreted glycoproteins produced by B lymphocytes. In the recognition phase of humoral immunity, the membrane-bound immunoglobulins serve as receptors which, upon binding of a specific antigen, trigger the clonal expansion and differentiation of B lymphocytes into immunoglobulins- secreting plasma cells. Secreted immunoglobulins mediate the effector phase of humoral immunity, which results in
   4377..4498    +  polyA_signal   SV40 poly(A) signal: SV40 polyadenylation signal
   4707..5295    -  rep_origin     ori: high-copy-number ColE1/pMB1/pBR322/pUC origin of replication
   5466..6326    -  CDS            AmpR: β-lactamase; bla; confers resistance to ampicillin, carbenicillin, and related antibiotics
   6327..6431    -  promoter       AmpR promoter: bla
   6526..6561    +  CDS            rop (fragment): Rop protein, which maintains plasmids at low copy number; rop
   6584..6914    +  promoter       SV40 promoter: SV40 enhancer and early promoter
   7037..7136    +  misc_feature   bom (fragment): basis of mobility region from pBR322
   7164..7592    -  rep_origin     f1 ori (sequence partly withheld): f1 bacteriophage origin of replication; arrow indicates direction of (+) strand synthesis
   7596..7753    -  CDS            lacZα (fragment): LacZα fragment of β-galactosidase; lacZ fragment
>Addgene plasmid #72160 | Sema4g-Fc-His | depositor full sequence | sequence record 138934 | Full sequence
GTCGAGGTCTCGACGGTATCGATTGACATTGATTATTGACTAGCTAGTTATTAATAGTAATCAATTACGG
GGTCATTAGTTCATAGCCCATATATGGAGTTCCGCGTTACATAACTTACGGTAAATGGCCCGCCTGGCTG
ACCGCCCAACGACCCCCGCCCATTGACGTCAATAATGACGTATGTTCCCATAGTAACGCCAATAGGGACT
TTCCATTGACGTCAATGGGTGGAGTATTTACGGTAAACTGCCCACTTGGCAGTACATCAAGTGTATCATA
TGCCAAGTCCGCCCCCTATTGACGTCAATGACGGTAAATGGCCCGCCTGGCATTATGCCCAGTACATGAC
CTTACGGGACTTTCCTACTTGGCAGTACATCTACGTATTAGTCATCGCTATTACCATGGTGATGCGGTTT
TGGCAGTACACCAATGGGCGTGGATAGCGGTTTGACTCACGGGGATTTCCAAGTCTCCACCCCATTGACG
TCAATGGGAGTTTGTTTTGGCACCAAAATCAACGGGACTTTCCAAAATGTCGTAATAACCCCGCCCCGTT
GACGCAAATGGGCGGTAGGCGTGTACGGTGGGAGGTCTATATAAGCAGAGCTCGTTTAGTGAACCGTCAG
ATCGCCTGGAGACGCCATCCACGCTGTTTTGACCTCCATAGAAGACACCGGGACCGATCCAGCCTCCGCG
GCCGGGAACGGTGCATTGGAACGCGGATTCCCCGTGCCAAGAGTGACGTAAGTACCGCCTATAGACTCTA
TAGGCACACCCCTTTGGCTCTTATGCATGCTATACTGTTTTTGGCTTGGGGCCTATACACCCCCGCTTCC
ATATGCTATAGGTGATGGTATAGCTTAGCCTATAGGTGTGGGTTATTGACCATTATTGACCACTCCCCTA
TTGGTGACGATACTTTCCATTACTAATCCATAACATGGCTCTTTGCCACAACTATCTCTATTGGCTATAT
GCCAATACTCTGTCCTTCAGAGACTGACACGGACTCTGTATTTTTACAGGATGGGGTCCCATTTATTATT
TACAAATTCACATATACAACAACGCCGTCCCCCGTGCCCGCAGTTTTTATTAAACATAGCGTGGGATCTC
CACGCGAATCTCGGGTACGTGTTCCGGACATGGGCTCTTCTCCGGTAGCGGCGGAGCTTCCACATCCGAG
CCCTGGTCCCATGCCTCCAGCGGCTCATGGTCGCTCGGCAGCTCCTTGCTCCTAACAGTGGAGGCCAGAC
TTAGGCACAGCACAATGCCCACCACCACCAGTGTGCCGCACAAGGCCGTGGCGGTAGGGTATGTGTCTGA
AAATGAGCTCGGAGATTGGGCTCGCACCGCTGACGCAGATGGAAGACTTAAGGCAGCGGCAGAAGAAGAT
GCAGGCAGCTGAGTTGTTGTATTCTGATAAGAGTCAGAGGTAACTCCCGTTGCGGTGCTGTTAACGGTGG
AGGGCAGTGTAGTCTGAGCAGTACTCGTTGCTGCCGCGCGCGCCACCAGACATAATAGCTGACAGACTAA
CAGACTGTTCCTTTCCATGGGTCTTTTCTGCAGAAGCTTGAATTCTCGAGGATCCGCGGCCGCGCCACCA
TGTGGGGGAGGCTCTGGCCCCTCCTCTTCAGCTTTCTCACAGTAACAGCAGTGCCTGGACCCTCACTGCG
GAGACCATCCCGAGAGCTAGATGCCACCCCACGGCTGACCATCTCCTATGAAGAGCTCTCCCAGATTCGG
CACTTCAAGGGCCAAACCCAGAACTATTCAACACTGCTGCTGGAGGAGGCTTCTGAGAGGCTGCTGGTGG
GGGCTCGAGGCGCCCTGTTCTCTCTCAGTGCCCGTGACATAAGAGATAGGACTCACAAAGAGATCCACTG
GGAGGCCTCCCCAGAGATGCAAAGCAAGTGTCATCAGAAAGGGAAAAACAACCAGACCGAGTGTTTCAAC
CACGTGCGATTTCTACAGCGGCTCAATGCCACCCACTTCTATGCATGTGGGACCCACGCCTTCCAGCCCC
TCTGTGCAGCTATTGATGCTGAAACCTTCATCTTGCCTACTAGTTTCGAGGAGGGAAAGGAGAAATGTCC
TTATGACCCGGCCCGGGGCTTCACAGGCCTTATCATTGATGGAGGCCTCTACACAGCCACCCGGTATGAA
TTCCGGAGCATTCCTGATATCCGCCGGAGCCGCCACCCACACTCTCTGAGAACTGAGGAGGCACCCATGC
ACTGGCTCAATGATGCTGAGTTTGTGTTCTCTGTGCTGGTGCGGGAGAGCAAGACAAGCGCAGTGGGTGA
TGATGACAAGATTTATTTCTTCTTCATGGAGCGTGAGGAAGGCTCCAGCAGCTTCACACAGAGTCGCAGC
AGCCACCGTGTGGCTAGAGTAGCCCGTGTGTGCAAGGGAGATCTGGGAGGGAAGAAGATCCTACAGAAGA
AGTGGACATCCTTCCTGAAGGCTCGTCTCATCTGCCACATCCCACAGTATGAGACACTACGTGGGGTCTG
CAGCCTGAATGCTGATACATCATCCCACACACATTTCTATGCCGTCTTCACACTGACAACACAGTGGAAG
ACGCTGGAGGCTTCAGCCATCTGCCGCTATGACCTGGCTGAGATTCAGGCTGTCTTCACAGGCCCTTTTA
TGGAGTACCAGGATGGTGCCCGGCGCTGGGGCCGCTATGAGGGTGGGGTGCCTGAACCCCGGCCTGGCTC
GTGCATCACAGATTCATTGCGCAGCCGAGGCTACAACTCATCCCAAGACTTGCCATCCCTGGTTCTGGAC
TTTGTGAAGTTGCATCCCCTGATGGCTCGGCCTGTGGTGCCCACACGTGGGCGGCCCTTGCTGCTGAAGC
GCAATGTACGCTACACACATCTCACAGGAACACACGTCAGCACACCTGCTGGACCCACCTATGACCTGCT
CTTTCTGGGCACAGCTGATGGCTGGATCCACAAGGCCGTAGTCCTGGGCTCTGGGATGCACATAATTGAA
GAGATACAAGTGTTCAGGGAGCCCCAGTCTGTGGACAATCTAGTTATCTCACCAATGCAGCACAGCCTCT
ACGTGGGGGCTGCAAGTGGAGTCCTCCAGTTTCCTCTGTCCAGCTGCTCACGCTACCAGTCCTGCTATGA
CTGCATCCTGGCACGGGACCCCTACTGTGGCTGGGACTCCAGCATCCATGCCTGCATGGTGGCCACCACC
GTAGCCAACAGGACAGAATTGATACAGGACATAGAGAGAGGAAATCGAGGCTGTGAGGGCAGCAGGGATG
CAGGACCACCACCACCACTCAAGACCCGATCTGTGCTCCGGGGTGATGATGTCCTCCTGCCCTGTGACCA
GCCGTCTAACCTGGCCCGGGCTTTGTGGCTACTCAATGGGAGCAAGAGCCTGAGCGATGGGCAGGATGGC
TACCGCGTGGGAGTGGATGGGCTGCTGGTAACTGACACACAACTGGAGCACAGTGGCAACTATGGCTGCT
ATGCCGAGGAGAATGGCCTCCGTATGCTGCTGGCGTCCTACAGCCTCACAGTCCGGCCAGCCACCCCTGC
TCCAGCTCCACAAGCCCCTGCCACACCTGGGGCACAGCTGGCACATGACATGAGGATGTTCTATGTGGGC
GCGCCTGACAAAACTCACACATGCCCACCGTGCCCAGCACCTGAACTCCTGGGGGGACCGTCAGTCTTCC
TCTTCCCCCCAAAACCCAAGGACACCCTCATGATCTCCCGGACCCCTGAGGTCACATGCGTGGTGGTGGA
CGTGAGCCACGAAGACCCTGAGGTCAAGTTCAACTGGTACGTGGACGGCGTGGAGGTGCATAATGCCAAG
ACAAAGCCGCGGGAGGAGCAGTACAACAGCACGTACCGTGTGGTCAGCGTCCTCACCGTCCTGCACCAGG
ACTGGCTGAATGGCAAGGAGTACAAGTGCAAGGTCTCCAACAAAGCCCTCCCAGCCCCCATCGAGAAAAC
CATCTCCAAAGCCAAAGGGCAGCCCCGAGAACCACAGGTGTATACCCTGCCCCCATCCCGGGATGAGCTG
ACCAAGAACCAGGTCAGCCTGACCTGCCTGGTCAAAGGCTTCTATCCCAGCGACATCGCCGTGGAGTGGG
AGAGCAATGGGCAGCCGGAGAACAACTACAAGACCACGCCTCCCGTGCTGGACTCCGACGGCTCCTTCTT
CCTCTACAGCAAGCTCACCGTGGACAAGAGCAGGTGGCAGCAGGGGAACGTCTTCTCATGCTCCGTGATG
CATGAGGCTCTGCACAACCACTACACGCAGAAGAGCCTCTCCCTGTCTCCGGGTAAAGGCGGCCATCATC
ACCATCACCATTAATCTAGAGATCTTATTAAAGCAGAACTTGTTTATTGCAGCTTATAATGGTTACAAAT
AAAGCAATAGCATCACAAATTTCACAAATAAAGCATTTTTTTCACTGCATTCTAGTTGTGGTTTGTCCAA
ACTCATCAATGTATCTTATCATGTCTGGTCGACTCTAGCTAGACTCTTCCGCTTCCTCGCTCACTGACTC
GCTGCGCTCGGTCGTTCGGCTGCGGCGAGCGGTATCAGCTCACTCAAAGGCGGTAATACGGTTATCCACA
GAATCAGGGGATAACGCAGGAAAGAACATGTGAGCAAAAGGCCAGCAAAAGGCCAGGAACCGTAAAAAGG
CCGCGTTGCTGGCGTTTTTCCATAGGCTCCGCCCCCCTGACGAGCATCACAAAAATCGACGCTCAAGTCA
GAGGTGGCGAAACCCGACAGGACTATAAAGATACCAGGCGTTTCCCCCTGGAAGCTCCCTCGTGCGCTCT
CCTGTTCCGACCCTGCCGCTTACCGGATACCTGTCCGCCTTTCTCCCTTCGGGAAGCGTGGCGCTTTCTC
ATAGCTCACGCTGTAGGTATCTCAGTTCGGTGTAGGTCGTTCGCTCCAAGCTGGGCTGTGTGCACGAACC
CCCCGTTCAGCCCGACCGCTGCGCCTTATCCGGTAACTATCGTCTTGAGTCCAACCCGGTAAGACACGAC
TTATCGCCACTGGCAGCAGCCACTGGTAACAGGATTAGCAGAGCGAGGTATGTAGGCGGTGCTACAGAGT
TCTTGAAGTGGTGGCCTAACTACGGCTACACTAGAAGAACAGTATTTGGTATCTGCGCTCTGCTGAAGCC
AGTTACCTTCGGAAAAAGAGTTGGTAGCTCTTGATCCGGCAAACAAACCACCGCTGGTAGCGGTGGTTTT
TTTGTTTGCAAGCAGCAGATTACGCGCAGAAAAAAAGGATCTCAAGAAGATCCTTTGATCTTTTCTACGG
GGTCTGACGCTCAGTGGAACGAAAACTCACGTTAAGGGATTTTGGTCATGAGATTATCAAAAAGGATCTT
CACCTAGATCCTTTTAAATTAAAAATGAAGTTTTAAATCAATCTAAAGTATATATGAGTAAACTTGGTCT
GACAGTTACCAATGCTTAATCAGTGAGGCACCTATCTCAGCGATCTGTCTATTTCGTTCATCCATAGTTG
CCTGACTCCCCGTCGTGTAGATAACTACGATACGGGAGGGCTTACCATCTGGCCCCAGTGCTGCAATGAT
ACCGCGAGACCCACGCTCACCGGCTCCAGATTTATCAGCAATAAACCAGCCAGCCGGAAGGGCCGAGCGC
AGAAGTGGTCCTGCAACTTTATCCGCCTCCATCCAGTCTATTAATTGTTGCCGGGAAGCTAGAGTAAGTA
GTTCGCCAGTTAATAGTTTGCGCAACGTTGTTGCCATTGCTACAGGCATCGTGGTGTCACGCTCGTCGTT
TGGTATGGCTTCATTCAGCTCCGGTTCCCAACGATCAAGGCGAGTTACATGATCCCCCATGTTGTGCAAA
AAAGCGGTTAGCTCCTTCGGTCCTCCGATCGTTGTCAGAAGTAAGTTGGCCGCAGTGTTATCACTCATGG
TTATGGCAGCACTGCATAATTCTCTTACTGTCATGCCATCCGTAAGATGCTTTTCTGTGACTGGTGAGTA
CTCAACCAAGTCATTCTGAGAATAGTGTATGCGGCGACCGAGTTGCTCTTGCCCGGCGTCAATACGGGAT
AATACCGCGCCACATAGCAGAACTTTAAAAGTGCTCATCATTGGAAAACGTTCTTCGGGGCGAAAACTCT
CAAGGATCTTACCGCTGTTGAGATCCAGTTCGATGTAACCCACTCGTGCACCCAACTGATCTTCAGCATC
TTTTACTTTCACCAGCGTTTCTGGGTGAGCAAAAACAGGAAGGCAAAATGCCGCAAAAAAGGGAATAAGG
GCGACACGGAAATGTTGAATACTCATACTCTTCCTTTTTCAATATTATTGAAGCATTTATCAGGGTTATT
GTCTCATGAGCGGATACATATTTGAATGTATTTAGAAAAATAAACAAATAGGGGTTCCGCGCACATTTCC
CCGAAAAGTGCCACCTGACGTCTAAGAAACCATTATTATCATGACATTAACCTATAAAAATAGGCGTATC
ACGAGGCCCTTTCGTCTCGCGCGTTTCGGTGATGACGGTGAAAACCTCTGACACATGCAGCTCCCGGAGG
AATGTGTGTCAGTTAGGGTGTGGAAAGTCCCCAGGCTCCCCAGGCAGGCAGAAGTATGCAAAGCATGCAT
CTCAATTAGTCAGCAACCAGGTGTGGAAAGTCCCCAGGCTCCCCAGCAGGCAGAAGTATGCAAAGCATGC
ATCTCAATTAGTCAGCAACCATAGTCCCGCCCCTAACTCCGCCCATCCCGCCCCTAACTCCGCCCAGTTC
CGCCCATTCTCCGCCCCATGGCTGACTAATTTTTTTTATTTATGCAGAGGCCGAGGCCGCCTCTGCCTCT
GAGCTATTCCAGAAGTAGTGAGGAGGCTTTTTTGGAGGCCTAGGCTTTTGCAAAAAGCTCCCGGGAGCTT
GTATATCCATTTTCGTCCCGGAGACGGTCACAGCTTGTCTGTAAGCGGATGCCGGGAGCAGACAAGCCCG
TCAGGGCGCGTCAGCGGGTGTTGGCGGGTGTCGGGGCTGGCTTAACTATGCGGCATCAGAGCAGATTGTA
CTGAGAGTGCACCATATGCGGTGTGAAATACCGCACAGATGCGTAAGGAGAAAATACCGCATCAGGAAAT
TGTAAGCGTTAATATTTTGTTAAAATTCGCGTTAAATTTTTGTTAAATCAGCTCATTTTTTAACCAATAG
GCCGAAATCGGCAAAATCCCTTATAAATCAAAAGAATAGACCGAGATAGGGT
[37 nt withheld, positions 7263-7299]
AAAGAACGTGGACTCCAACGTCAAAGG
[49 nt withheld, positions 7327-7375]
T
[91 nt withheld, positions 7377-7467]
G
[124 nt withheld, positions 7469-7592]
CCATTCGCCATTCAGGCTGCGCAACTGTTGGGAAGGGCGATCGGTGCGGGCCTCTTCGCTATTACGCCAG
CTGGCGAAAGGGGGATGTGCTGCAAGGCGATTAAGTTGGGTAACGCCAGGGTTTTCCCAGTCACGACGTT
GTAAAACGACGGCCAGTGAATT
