>Addgene plasmid #72160 | Sema4g-Fc-His | addgene partial sequence | sequence record 138932 | pMRB101-F 5'-aagatgcaggcagctgagtt-3'
ACGGTGGAGGGCAGTGTAGTCTGAGCAGTACTCGTTGCTGCCGCGCGCGCCACCAGACATAATAGCTGAC
AGACTAACAGACTGTTCCTTTCCATGGGTCTTTTCTGCAGAAGCTTGAATTCTCGAGGATCCGCGGCCGC
GCCACCATGTGGGGGAGGCTCTGGCCCCTCCTCTTCAGCTTTCTCACAGTAACAGCAGTGCCTGGACCCT
CACTGCGGAGACCATCCCGAGAGCTAGATGCCACCCCACGGCTGACCATCTCCTATGAAGAGCTCTCCCA
GATTCGGCACTTCAAGGGCCAAACCCAGAACTATTCAACACTGCTGCTGGAGGAGGCTTCTGAGAGGCTG
CTGGTGGGGGCTCGAGGCGCCCTGTTCTCTCTCAGTGCCCGTGACATAAGAGATAGGACTCACAAAGAGA
TCCACTGGGAGGCCTCCCCAGAGATGCAAAGCAAGTGTCATCAGAAAGGGAAAAACAACCAGACCGAGTG
TTTCAACCACGTGCGATTTCTACAGCGGCTCAATGCCACCCACTTCTATGCATGTGGGACCCACGCCTTC
CAGCCCCTCTGTGCAGCTATTGATGCTGAAACCTTCATCTTGCCTACTAGTTTCGAGGAGGGAAAGGAGA
AATGTCCTTATGACCCGGCCCGGGGCTTCACAGGCCTTATCATTGATGGAGGCCTCTACACAGCCACCCG
GTATGAATTCCGGAGCATTCCTGATATCCGCCGGAGCCGCCACCCACACTCTCTGAGAACTGAGGAGGCA
CC
