>Addgene plasmid #72160 | Sema4g-Fc-His | addgene partial sequence | sequence record 138933 | SV40pA-R 5'-GAAATTTGTGATGCTATTGC-3'
ATAAGATCTCTAGATTAATGGTGATGGTGATGATGGCCGCCTTTACCCGGAGACAGGGAGAGGCTCTTCT
GCGTGTAGTGGTTGTGCAGAGCCTCATGCATCACGGAGCATGAGAAGACGTTCCCCTGCTGCCACCTGCT
CTTGTCCACGGTGAGCTTGCTGTAGAGGAAGAAGGAGCCGTCGGAGTCCAGCACGGGAGGCGTGGTCTTG
TAGTTGTTCTCCGGCTGCCCATTGCTCTCCCACTCCACGGCGATGTCGCTGGGATAGAAGCCTTTGACCA
GGCAGGTCAGGCTGACCTGGTTCTTGGTCAGCTCATCCCGGGATGGGGGCAGGGTATACACCTGTGGTTC
TCGGGGCTGCCCTTTGGCTTTGGAGATGGTTTTCTCGATGGGGGCTGGGAGGGCTTTGTTGGAGACCTTG
CACTTGTACTCCTTGCCATTCAGCCAGTCCTGGTGCAGGACGGTGAGGACGCTGACCACACGGTACGTGC
TGTTGTACTGCTCCTCCCGCGGCTTTGTCTTGGCATTATGCACCTCCACGCCGTCCACGTACCAGTTGAA
CTTGACCTCAGGGTCTTCGTGGCTCACGTCCACCACCACGCATGTGACCTCAGGGGTCCGGGAGATCATG
AGGGTGTCCTTGGGTTTTGGGGGGAAGAGGAAGACTGACGGTCCCCCCAGGAGTTCAGGTGCTGGGCACG
GTGGGCATGTGTGAGTTTTGTCAGGCGCGCCCACATAGAACATCCTCATGTCATGTGCCAGCTGTGCCCC
AGGTGTGGCAGG
